>Addgene plasmid #84173 | pFGC5941-PacI-ath-STTM849 | addgene full sequence | sequence record 167559 | Addgene NGS Result
TGAGACTTTTCAACAAAGGGTAATTTCGGGAAACCTCCTCGGATTCCATTGCCCAGCTATCTGTCACTTC
ATCGAAAGGACAGTGGAAAAGGAAGGTGGCTCCTACAAATGCCATCATTGCGATAAAGGAAAGGCTATCA
TTCAAGATGCCTCTACCGACAGTGGTCCCAAAGATGGACCCCCACCCACGAGGAGCATCGTGGAAAAAGA
AGACGTTCCAACCACGTCTTCAAAGCAAGTGGATTGATGTGACATCTCCACTGACATAAGGGATGACGCA
CAACCCCACTATCCTTCGCAAGACCCTTCCTCTATATAAGGAAGTTCATTTCATTTGGAGAGGACAGCCC
AAGCTTTACTACACCAACTGTGTTTAGTTAGTTGTTGTTGTTATGGTCTAATTTAAATATGGTCTAAAGA
AGAAGAATTACTACACCAACTGTGTTTAGTTAGAATTCGGTACGCTGAAATCACCAGTCTCTCTCTACAA
ATCTATCTCTCTCTATTTTCTCCATAAATAATGTGTGAGTAGTTTCCCGATAAGGGAAATTAGGGTTCTT
ATAGGGTTTCGCTCATGTGTTGAGCATATAAGAAACCCTTAGTATGTATTTGTATTTGTAAAATACTTCT
ATCAATAAAATTTCTAATTCCTAAAACCAAAATCCAGTACTAAAATCCAGATCTCCTAAAGTCCCTATAG
ATCTTTGTCGTGAATATAAACCAGACACGAGACGACTAGACCTGGAGCCCAGGCGCCGTTCAAAGCTAGA
AGTACCGCTTAGGCAGGAGGCCGTTAGGGAAAAGATGCTAAGGCAGGGTTGGTTACGTTGACTCCCCCGT
AGGTTTGGTTTAAATATGATGAAGTGGACGGAAGGAAGGAGGAAGACAAGGAAGGATAAGGTTGCAGGCC
CTGTGCAAGGTAAGAAGATGGAAATTTGATAGAGGTACGCTACTATACTTATACTATACGCTAAGGGAAT
GATTGTATTTATACCCTATACCCCCTAATAACCCCTTATCAATTTAAGAAATAATCCGCATAAGCCCCCG
CTTAAAAATTGGTATCAGAGCCATGAATAGGTCAATGACCAAAACTCAAGAGGATAAAACCTCACCAAAA
TACGAAAGAGTCCTTAACTCTAAAGATAAAAGATCTTTCAAGATCAAAACTAGTTCCCTCACACCGGTGA
CGGGGATCGCATGCGACCTCTAGACCATCACATTGGAGCTTCAGCTGCTCGAGTTCTATAGTGTCACCTA
AATCGTATGTGTATGATACATAAGGTTATGTATTAATTGTAGCCGCGTTCTTACGTCGACGTACCAATTA
CGCCCCGCCCTGTCACTCATCGCAGTACTGTTGTAATTCATTAAGCATTCTGCCGACATGGAAGCCATCA
CAAACGGCATGATGAACCTGAATCGCCAGCGGCATCAGCACCTTGTCGCCTTGCGTATAATATTTGCCCA
TGGTGAAAACGGGGGCGAAGAAGTTGTCCATATTGGCCACGTTTAAATCAAAACTGGTGAAACTCACCCA
GGGATTGGCTGAGACGAAAAACATATTCTCAATAAACCCTTTAGGGAAATAGGCCAGGTTTTCACCGCAA
CACGCCACATCTTGCGAATATATGTGTAGAAACTGCCGGAAATCGTCGTGGTATTCACTCCAGAGCGATG
AAAACGTTTCAGTTTGCTCATGGAAAACGGTGTAACAAGGGTGAACACTATCCCATATTACCAGCTCACC
GTCTTTCATTGCCATACGGAACTCCGGATGAGCATTCATCAGGCGGGCAAGAATGTGAATAAAGGCCGGA
TAAAACTTGTGCTTATTTTTCTTTACGGTCTTTAAAAAGGCCGTAATATCCAGCTGAACGGTCTGGTTAT
AGGTACATTGAGCAACTGACTGAAATGCCTCAAAATGTTCTTTACGATGCCATTGGGATATATCAACGGT
GGTATATCCAGTGATTTCTTTCTCCATTTTAGCTTCCTTAGCTCCTGAAAATCTCGATAACTCATTAAAG
CTTATCGATGATAAGCTGTCAAACATGAGAATTTAGCCCGCCTAATGAGCGGGCTTTTTGTTGTGATCCG
CGTTGCTGGCGTTTTTCCATAGGCTCCGCCCCCCTGACGAGCATCACAAAAATCGACGCTCAAGTCAGAG
GTGGCGAAACCCGACAGGACTATAAAGATACCAGGCGTTTCCCCCCTGGAAGCTCCCTCGTGCGCTCTCC
TGTTCCGACCCTGCCGCTTACCGGATACCTGTCCGCCTTTCTTAATTAAGACCCGGGACTAGTCCCTAGA
GTCCTGCTTTAATGAGATATGCGAGACGCCTATGATCGCATGATATTTGCTTTCAATTCTGTTGTGCACG
TTGTAAAAAACCTGAGCATGTGTAGCTCAGATCCTTACCGCCGGTTTCGGTTCATTCTAATGAATATATC
ACCCGTTACTATCGTATTTTTATGAATAATATTCTCCGTTCAATTTACTGATTGTACCCTACTACTTATA
TGTACAATATTAAAATGAAAACAATATATTGTGCTGAATAGGTTTATAGCGACATCTATGATAGAGCGCC
ACAATAACAAACAATTGCGTTTTATTATTACAAATCCAATTTTAAAAAAAGCGGCAGAACCGGTCAAACC
TAAAAGACTGATTACATAAATCTTATTCAAATTTCAAAAGTGCCCCAGGGGCTAGTATCTACGACACACC
GAGCGGCGAACTAATAACGCTCACTGAAGGGAACTCCGGTTCCCCGCCGGCGCGCATGGGTGAGATTCCT
TGAAGTTGAGTATTGGCCGTCCGCTCTACCGAAAGTTACGGGCACCATTCAACCCGGTCCAGCACGGCGG
CCGGGTAACCGACTTGCTGCCCCGAGAATTATGCAGCATTTTTTTGGTGTATGTGGGCCCCAAATGAAGT
GCAGGTCAAACCTTGACAGTGACGACAAATCGTTGGGCGGGTCCAGGGCGAATTTTGCGACAACATGTCG
AGGCTCAGCAGGACCTGCAGGCATGCAAGCTTGGCACTGGCCGTCGTTTTACAACGTCGTGACTGGGAAA
ACCCTGGCGTTACCCAACTTAATCGCCTTGCAGCACATCCCCCTTTCGCCAGCTGGCGTAATAGCGAAGA
GGCCCGCACCGATCGCCCTTCCCAACAGTTGCGCAGCCTGAATGGCGAATGCTAGAGCAGCTTGAGCTTG
GATCAGATTGTCGTTTCCCGCCTTCAGTTTAAACTATCAGTGTTTGACAGGATATATTGGCGGGTAAACC
TAAGAGAAAAGAGCGTTTATTAGAATAATCGGATATTTAAAAGGGCGTGAAAAGGTTTATCCGTTCGTCC
ATTTGTATGTGCATGCCAACCACAGGGTTCCCCTCGGGATCAAAGTACTTTGATCCAACCCCTCCGCTGC
TATAGTGCAGTCGGCTTCTGACGTTCAGTGCAGCCGTCTTCTGAAAACGACATGTCGCACAAGTCCTAAG
TTACGCGACAGGCTGCCGCCCTGCCCTTTTCCTGGCGTTTTCTTGTCGCGTGTTTTAGTCGCATAAAGTA
GAATACTTGCGACTAGAACCGGAGACATTACGCCATGAACAAGAGCGCCGCCGCTGGCCTGCTGGGCTAT
GCCCGCGTCAGCACCGACGACCAGGACTTGACCAACCAACGGGCCGAACTGCACGCGGCCGGCTGCACCA
AGCTGTTTTCCGAGAAGATCACCGGCACCAGGCGCGACCGCCCGGAGCTGGCCAGGATGCTTGACCACCT
ACGCCCTGGCGACGTTGTGACAGTGACCAGGCTAGACCGCCTGGCCCGCAGCACCCGCGACCTACTGGAC
ATTGCCGAGCGCATCCAGGAGGCCGGCGCGGGCCTGCGTAGCCTGGCAGAGCCGTGGGCCGACACCACCA
CGCCGGCCGGCCGCATGGTGTTGACCGTGTTCGCCGGCATTGCCGAGTTCGAGCGTTCCCTAATCATCGA
CCGCACCCGGAGCGGGCGCGAGGCCGCCAAGGCCCGAGGCGTGAAGTTTGGCCCCCGCCCTACCCTCACC
CCGGCACAGATCGCGCACGCCCGCGAGCTGATCGACCAGGAAGGCCGCACCGTGAAAGAGGCGGCTGCAC
TGCTTGGCGTGCATCGCTCGACCCTGTACCGCGCACTTGAGCGCAGCGAGGAAGTGACGCCCACCGAGGC
CAGGCGGCGCGGTGCCTTCCGTGAGGACGCATTGACCGAGGCCGACGCCCTGGCGGCCGCCGAGAATGAA
CGCCAAGAGGAACAAGCATGAAACCGCACCAGGACGGCCAGGACGAACCGTTTTTCATTACCGAAGAGAT
CGAGGCGGAGATGATCGCGGCCGGGTACGTGTTCGAGCCGCCCGCGCACGTCTCAACCGTGCGGCTGCAT
GAAATCCTGGCCGGTTTGTCTGATGCCAAGCTGGCGGCCTGGCCGGCCAGCTTGGCCGCTGAAGAAACCG
AGCGCCGCCGTCTAAAAAGGTGATGTGTATTTGAGTAAAACAGCTTGCGTCATGCGGTCGCTGCGTATAT
GATGCGATGAGTAAATAAACAAATACGCAAGGGGAACGCATGAAGGTTATCGCTGTACTTAACCAGAAAG
GCGGGTCAGGCAAGACGACCATCGCAACCCATCTAGCCCGCGCCCTGCAACTCGCCGGGGCCGATGTTCT
GTTAGTCGATTCCGATCCCCAGGGCAGTGCCCGCGATTGGGCGGCCGTGCGGGAAGATCAACCGCTAACC
GTTGTCGGCATCGACCGCCCGACGATTGACCGCGACGTGAAGGCCATCGGCCGGCGCGACTTCGTAGTGA
TCGACGGAGCGCCCCAGGCGGCGGACTTGGCTGTGTCCGCGATCAAGGCAGCCGACTTCGTGCTGATTCC
GGTGCAGCCAAGCCCTTACGACATATGGGCCACCGCCGACCTGGTGGAGCTGGTTAAGCAGCGCATTGAG
GTCACGGATGGAAGGCTACAAGCGGCCTTTGTCGTGTCGCGGGCGATCAAAGGCACGCGCATCGGCGGTG
AGGTTGCCGAGGCGCTGGCCGGGTACGAGCTGCCCATTCTTGAGTCCCGTATCACGCAGCGCGTGAGCTA
CCCAGGCACTGCCGCCGCCGGCACAACCGTTCTTGAATCAGAACCCGAGGGCGACGCTGCCCGCGAGGTC
CAGGCGCTGGCCGCTGAAATTAAATCAAAACTCATTTGAGTTAATGAGGTAAAGAGAAAATGAGCAAAAG
CACAAACACGCTAAGTGCCGGCCGTCCGAGCGCACGCAGCAGCAAGGCTGCAACGTTGGCCAGCCTGGCA
GACACGCCAGCCATGAAGCGGGTCAACTTTCAGTTGCCGGCGGAGGATCACACCAAGCTGAAGATGTACG
CGGTACGCCAAGGCAAGACCATTACCGAGCTGCTATCTGAATACATCGCGCAGCTACCAGAGTAAATGAG
CAAATGAATAAATGAGTAGATGAATTTTAGCGGCTAAAGGAGGCGGCATGGAAAATCAAGAACAACCAGG
CACCGACGCCGTGGAATGCCCCATGTGTGGAGGAACGGGCGGTTGGCCAGGCGTAAGCGGCTGGGTTGCC
TGCCGGCCCTGCAATGGCACTGGAACCCCCAAGCCCGAGGAATCGGCGTGAGCGGTCGCAAACCATCCGG
CCCGGTACAAATCGGCGCGGCGCTGGGTGATGACCTGGTGGAGAAGTTGAAGGCCGCGCAGGCCGCCCAG
CGGCAACGCATCGAGGCAGAAGCACGCCCCGGTGAATCGTGGCAAGCGGCCGCTGATCGAATCCGCAAAG
AATCCCGGCAACCGCCGGCAGCCGGTGCGCCGTCGATTAGGAAGCCGCCCAAGGGCGACGAGCAACCAGA
TTTTTTCGTTCCGATGCTCTATGACGTGGGCACCCGCGATAGTCGCAGCATCATGGACGTGGCCGTTTTC
CGTCTGTCGAAGCGTGACCGACGAGCTGGCGAGGTGATCCGCTACGAGCTTCCAGACGGGCACGTAGAGG
TTTCCGCAGGGCCGGCCGGCATGGCCAGTGTGTGGGATTACGACCTGGTACTGATGGCGGTTTCCCATCT
AACCGAATCCATGAACCGATACCGGGAAGGGAAGGGAGACAAGCCCGGCCGCGTGTTCCGTCCACACGTT
GCGGACGTACTCAAGTTCTGCCGGCGAGCCGATGGCGGAAAGCAGAAAGACGACCTGGTAGAAACCTGCA
TTCGGTTAAACACCACGCACGTTGCCATGCAGCGTACGAAGAAGGCCAAGAACGGCCGCCTGGTGACGGT
ATCCGAGGGTGAAGCCTTGATTAGCCGCTACAAGATCGTAAAGAGCGAAACCGGGCGGCCGGAGTACATC
GAGATCGAGCTAGCTGATTGGATGTACCGCGAGATCACAGAAGGCAAGAACCCGGACGTGCTGACGGTTC
ACCCCGATTACTTTTTGATCGATCCCGGCATCGGCCGTTTTCTCTACCGCCTGGCACGCCGCGCCGCAGG
CAAGGCAGAAGCCAGATGGTTGTTCAAGACGATCTACGAACGCAGTGGCAGCGCCGGAGAGTTCAAGAAG
TTCTGTTTCACCGTGCGCAAGCTGATCGGGTCAAATGACCTGCCGGAGTACGATTTGAAGGAGGAGGCGG
GGCAGGCTGGCCCGATCCTAGTCATGCGCTACCGCAACCTGATCGAGGGCGAAGCATCCGCCGGTTCCTA
ATGTACGGAGCAGATGCTAGGGCAAATTGCCCTAGCAGGGGAAAAAGGTCGAAAAGGTCTCTTTCCTGTG
GATAGCACGTACATTGGGAACCCAAAGCCGTACATTGGGAACCGGAACCCGTACATTGGGAACCCAAAGC
CGTACATTGGGAACCGGTCACACATGTAAGTGACTGATATAAAAGAGAAAAAAGGCGATTTTTCCGCCTA
AAACTCTTTAAAACTTATTAAAACTCTTAAAACCCGCCTGGCCTGTGCATAACTGTCTGGCCAGCGCACA
GCCGAAGAGCTGCAAAAAGCGCCTACCCTTCGGTCGCTGCGCTCCCTACGCCCCGCCGCTTCGCGTCGGC
CTATCGCGGCCGCTGGCCGCTCAAAAATGGCTGGCCTACGGCCAGGCAATCTACCAGGGCGCGGACAAGC
CGCGCCGTCGCCACTCGACCGCCGGCGCCCACATCAAGGCACCCTGCCTCGCGCGTTTCGGTGATGACGG
TGAAAACCTCTGACACATGCAGCTCCCGGAGACGGTCACAGCTTGTCTGTAAGCGGATGCCGGGAGCAGA
CAAGCCCGTCAGGGCGCGTCAGCGGGTGTTGGCGGGTGTCGGGGCGCAGCCATGACCCAGTCACGTAGCG
ATAGCGGAGTGTATACTGGCTTAACTATGCGGCATCAGAGCAGATTGTACTGAGAGTGCACCATATGCGG
TGTGAAATACCGCACAGATGCGTAAGGAGAAAATACCGCATCAGGCGCTCTTCCGCTTCCTCGCTCACTG
ACTCGCTGCGCTCGGTCGTTCGGCTGCGGCGAGCGGTATCAGCTCACTCAAAGGCGGTAATACGGTTATC
CACAGAATCAGGGGATAACGCAGGAAAGAACATGTGAGCAAAAGGCCAGCAAAAGGCCAGGAACCGTAAA
AAGGCCGCGTTGCTGGCGTTTTTCCATAGGCTCCGCCCCCCTGACGAGCATCACAAAAATCGACGCTCAA
GTCAGAGGTGGCGAAACCCGACAGGACTATAAAGATACCAGGCGTTTCCCCCTGGAAGCTCCCTCGTGCG
CTCTCCTGTTCCGACCCTGCCGCTTACCGGATACCTGTCCGCCTTTCTCCCTTCGGGAAGCGTGGCGCTT
TCTCATAGCTCACGCTGTAGGTATCTCAGTTCGGTGTAGGTCGTTCGCTCCAAGCTGGGCTGTGTGCACG
AACCCCCCGTTCAGCCCGACCGCTGCGCCTTATCCGGTAACTATCGTCTTGAGTCCAACCCGGTAAGACA
CGACTTATCGCCACTGGCAGCAGCCACTGGTAACAGGATTAGCAGAGCGAGGTATGTAGGCGGTGCTACA
GAGTTCTTGAAGTGGTGGCCTAACTACGGCTACACTAGAAGGACAGTATTTGGTATCTGCGCTCTGCTGA
AGCCAGTTACCTTCGGAAAAAGAGTTGGTAGCTCTTGATCCGGCAAACAAACCACCGCTGGTAGCGGTGG
TTTTTTTGTTTGCAAGCAGCAGATTACGCGCAGAAAAAAAGGATCTCAAGAAGATCCTTTGATCTTTTCT
ACGGGGTCTGACGCTCAGTGGAACGAAAACTCACGTTAAGGGATTTTGGTCATGCATTCTAGGTACTAAA
ACAATTCATCCAGTAAAATATAATATTTTATTTTCTCCCAATCAGGCTTGATCCCCAGTAAGTCAAAAAA
TAGCTCGACATACTGTTCTTCCCCGATATCCTCCCTGATCGACCGGACGCAGAAGGCAATGTCATACCAC
TTGTCCGCCCTGCCGCTTCTCCCAAGATCAATAAAGCCACTTACTTTGCCATCTTTCACAAAGATGTTGC
TGTCTCCCAGGTCGCCGTGGGAAAAGACAAGTTCCTCTTCGGGCTTTTCCGTCTTTAAAAAATCATACAG
CTCGCGCGGATCTTTAAATGGAGTGTCTTCTTCCCAGTTTTCGCAATCCACATCGGCCAGATCGTTATTC
AGTAAGTAATCCAATTCGGCTAAGCGGCTGTCTAAGCTATTCGTATAGGGACAATCCGATATGTCGATGG
AGTGAAAGAGCCTGATGCACTCCGCATACAGCTCGATAATCTTTTCAGGGCTTTGTTCATCTTCATACTC
TTCCGAGCAAAGGACGCCATCGGCCTCACTCATGAGCAGATTGCTCCAGCCATCATGCCGTTCAAAGTGC
AGGACCTTTGGAACAGGCAGCTTTCCTTCCAGCCATAGCATCATGTCCTTTTCCCGTTCCACATCATAGG
TGGTCCCTTTATACCGGCTGTCCGTCATTTTTAAATATAGGTTTTCATTTTCTCCCACCAGCTTATATAC
CTTAGCAGGAGACATTCCTTCCGTATCTTTTACGCAGCGGTATTTTTCGATCAGTTTTTTCAATTCCGGT
GATATTCTCATTTTAGCCATTTATTATTTCCTTCCTCTTTTCTACAGTATTTAAAGATACCCCAAGAAGC
TAATTATAACAAGACGAACTCCAATTCACTGTTCCTTGCATTCTAAAACCTTAAATACCAGAAAACAGCT
TTTTCAAAGTTGTTTTCAAAGTTGGCGTATAACATAGTATCGACGGAGCCGATTTTGAAACCGCGGTGAT
CACAGGCAGCAACGCTCTGTCATCGTTACAATCAACATGCTACCCTCCGCGAGATCATCCGTGTTTCAAA
CCCGGCAGCTTAGTTGCCGTTCTTCCGAATAGCATCGGTAACATGAGCAAAGTCTGCCGCCTTACAACGG
CTCTCCCGCTGACGCCGTCCCGGACTGATGGGCTGCCTGTATCGAGTGGTGATTTTGTGCCGAGCTGCCG
GTCGGGGAGCTGTTGGCTGGCTGGTGGCAGGATATATTGTGGTGTAAACAAATTGACGCTTAGACAACTT
AATAACACATTGCGGACGTTTTTAATGTACTGAATTAACGCCGAATTAATTCGAGCTCGGATCTGATAAT
TTATTTGAAAATTCATAAGAAAAGCAAACGTTACATGAATTGATGAAACAATACAAAGACAGATAAAGCC
ACGCACATTTAGGATATTGGCCGAGATTACTGAATATTGAGTAAGATCACGGAATTTCTGACAGGAGCAT
GTCTTCAATTCAGCCCAAATGGCAGTTGAAATACTCAAACCGCCCCATATGCAGGAGCGGATCATTCATT
GTTTGTTTGGTTGCCTTTGCCAACATGGGAGTCCAAGATTCTGCAGTCAAATCTCGGTGACGGGCAGGAC
CGGACGGGGCGGTACCGGCAGGCTGAAGTCCAGCTGCCAGAAACCCACGTCATGCCAGTTCCCGTGCTTG
AAGCCGGCCGCCCGCAGCATGCCGCGGGGGGCATATCCGAGCGCCTCGTGCATGCGCACGCTCGGGTCGT
TGGGCAGCCCGATGACAGCGACCACGCTCTTGAAGCCCTGTGCCTCCAGGGACTTCAGCAGGTGGGTGTA
GAGCGTGGAGCCCAGTCCCGTCCGCTGGTGGCGGGGGGAGACGTACACGGTCGACTCGGCCGTCCAGTCG
TAGGCGTTGCGTGCCTTCCAGGGGCCCGCGTAGGCGATGCCGGCGACCTCGCCGTCCACCTCGGCGACGA
GCCAGGGATAGCGCTCCCGCAGACGGACGAGGTCGTCCGTCCACTCCTGCGGTTCCTGCGGCTCGGTACG
GAAGTTGACCGTGCTTGTCTCGATGTAGTGGTTGACGATGGTGCAGACCGCCGGCATGTCCGCCTCGGTG
GCACGGCGGATGTCGGCCGGGCGTCGTTCTGGGCTCATCGATTCGATTTGGTGTATCGAGATTGGTTATG
AAATTCAGATGCTAGTGTAATGTATTGGTAATTTGGGAAGATATAATAGGAAGCAAGGCTATTTATCCAT
TTCTGAAAAGGCGAAATGGCGTCACCGCGAGCGTCACGCGCATTCCGTTCTTGCTGTAAAGCGTTGTTTG
GTACACTTTTGACTAGCGAGGCTTGGCGTGTCAGCGTATCTATTCAAAAGTCGTTAATGGCTGCGGATCA
AGAAAAAGTTGGAATAGAAACAGAATACCCGCGAAATTCAGGCCCGGTTGCCATGTCCTACACGCCGAAA
TAAACGACCAAATTAGTAGAAAAATAAAAACTGACTCGGATACTTACGTCACGTCTTGCGCACTGATTTG
AAAAATCTCAGAATTCATGGATCCTAGGTGAGTCTAGAGAGTTAATTAAGTTTGCAGCAGCAGATTACCG
GATACCTGTCCGCCTTTCTTAATTAAGTTTGCAAGCAGCAGATTACGCGCAGAAAAGAAGGATCTCAAGG
AGATCCTTTGGATCACAAAAAAGAAGCCCGCTCATTAGGCGGGTTAAATTCCCGGGTACTGCAGCCGATT
CATTAATGCAGGTTAACCTGGCTTATCGAAATTAATACGACTCACTATAGGGAGACCGGCAGATCTGATC
CCTACTCCAAAAATGTCAAAGATACAGTCTCAGAAGACCAAAGGGCTAT
Features (pLannotate 1.2.2; 28 found; start..end, strand, type, name):
      1..346     +  promoter       CaMV 35S promoter: strong constitutive promoter from cauliflower mosaic virus
    298..344     +  promoter       minimal CaMV 35S promoter: minimal 35S promoter from cauliflower mosaic virus
    507..683     +  polyA_signal   CaMV poly(A) signal: cauliflower mosaic virus polyadenylation signal
   1245..1263    -  promoter       SP6 promoter: promoter for bacteriophage SP6 RNA polymerase
   1328..1987    -  CDS            CmR: chloramphenicol acetyltransferase; cat; confers resistance to chloramphenicol
   1988..2024    -  promoter       cat promoter (fragment): promoter of the E. coli cat gene encoding chloramphenicol acetyltransferase
   2024..2052    -  promoter       tet promoter: E. coli promoter for tetracycline efflux protein gene
   2114..2282    -  rep_origin     ori (fragment): high-copy-number ColE1/pMB1/pBR322/pUC origin of replication
   2314..3021    +  terminator     OCS terminator: octopine synthase terminator
   3022..3042    +  misc_feature   MCS (fragment): pUC18/19 multiple cloning site
   3045..3199    +  CDS            lacZα (fragment): LacZα fragment of β-galactosidase; lacZ fragment
   3265..3289    +  misc_feature   RB T-DNA repeat: right border repeat from nopaline C58 T-DNA
   3629..4030    +  CDS            Y4CG_SINFN (fragment): Protein inferred from homology: Swiss-Prot protein existence level 3. From Sinorhizobium fredii (strain NBRC 101917 / NGR234).
   4590..5219    +  CDS            pVS1 StaA: stability protein from the Pseudomonas plasmid pVS1 (Heeb et al., 2000)
   5648..6721    +  CDS            pVS1 RepA: replication protein from the Pseudomonas plasmid pVS1 (Heeb et al., 2000)
   6787..6981    +  rep_origin     pVS1 oriV: origin of replication for the Pseudomonas plasmid pVS1 (Heeb et al., 2000)
   7184..7223    +  CDS            rop (fragment): Rop protein, which maintains plasmids at low copy number; rop
   7325..7465    +  misc_feature   bom: basis of mobility region from pBR322
   7651..8239    -  rep_origin     ori: high-copy-number ColE1/pMB1/pBR322/pUC origin of replication
   8326..9120    -  CDS            KanR: aminoglycoside phosphotransferase; aphA-3; confers resistance to kanamycin
   9545..9569    +  misc_feature   LB T-DNA repeat: left border repeat from nopaline C58 T-DNA
   9655..9907    -  terminator     MAS terminator: mannopine synthase terminator
   9920..10468   -  CDS            bar: PAT_STRHY - Experimental evidence at protein level: Swiss-Prot protein existence level 1. Inactivates phosphinothricin (PPT) by transfer of an acetyl group from acetyl CoA. Can also acetylate demethylphosphinothricin but not PTT or glutamate. This enzyme is an effector of phosphinothricin tripeptide (PTT or bialaphos) resistance. From Streptomyces hygroscopicus. Introduced by genetic manipulation and expressed in glufosinate-tolerant maize by Dekalb Genetics.
  10474..10854   -  promoter       MAS promoter: mannopine synthase promoter (Velten et al., 1984)
  10915..10939   -  rep_origin     ori (fragment): high-copy-number ColE1/pMB1/pBR322/pUC origin of replication
  10947..10988   -  rep_origin     ori (fragment): high-copy-number ColE1/pMB1/pBR322/pUC origin of replication
  11093..11111   +  promoter       T7 promoter: promoter for bacteriophage T7 RNA polymerase
  11132..11179   +  promoter       CaMV 35S promoter (enhanced) (fragment): cauliflower mosaic virus 35S promoter with a duplicated enhancer region
