[The description below was written by a language model from this plasmid's Addgene catalogue record and pLannotate feature annotations shown in this document.]
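Description:
pFGC5941-PacI-ath-STTM849 is a plant expression binary vector built on the pFGC5941-PacI backbone and designed to knock down the function of microRNA 849 in Arabidopsis thaliana. It carries nopaline-type left and right T-DNA border repeats, so the region between them can be transferred into the plant genome by Agrobacterium. Outside the T-DNA, the backbone provides a ColE1/pBR322-type origin with the bom mobilisation site for high-copy propagation in E. coli, the pVS1 oriV with RepA and StaA for replication and stable maintenance in Agrobacterium, and a kanamycin resistance gene. A second bacterial marker, chloramphenicol acetyltransferase, lies within the cloned insert, which is why the plasmid is selected on both chloramphenicol and kanamycin.

The roughly 2.8 kb insert was cloned into a retained PacI site. According to the depositor, it consists of a 2x35S promoter, the STTM849 sequence, a 35S terminator and the CmR cassette. The feature table agrees: an enhanced CaMV 35S promoter spans the origin of the circular sequence and is followed by an unannotated stretch, presumably the STTM itself, and then by the CaMV poly(A) signal. The insert also retains T7 and SP6 promoters and ori fragments. A short tandem target mimic is a noncoding transcript with two miRNA-binding sites joined by a spacer; it sequesters the target miRNA and triggers its degradation, giving a loss-of-function phenotype. Also within the T-DNA is a bar gene under the mannopine synthase promoter and terminator, conferring Basta (phosphinothricin) resistance for selecting transformed plants. An OCS terminator from the parent vector remains downstream of the insert. The construct is used for functional analysis of miR849 in stably transformed Arabidopsis.
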