Addgene plasmid #84173: pFGC5941-PacI-ath-STTM849
Purpose: target miRNA849 for destruction in Arabidopsis thaliana
Depositing lab: Guiliang Tang. Depositing organization: Michigan Technological University. Publication: Construction of short tandem target mimic (STTM) to block the functions of plant and animal microRNAs. Tang G, Yan J, Gu Y, Qiao M, Fan R, Mao Y, Tang X. Methods. 2012 Oct;58(2):118-25. doi: 10.1016/j.ymeth.2012.10.006. Epub 2012 Oct 23. PubMed 23098881.
Backbone
  Vector backbone: pFGC5941-PacI
  Backbone manufacturer: Guiliang Tang (Addgene plasmid # 44182)
  Backbone size w/o insert (bp): 8608
  Vector type: Plant Expression
  Selectable markers: Basta
Growth in bacteria
  Bacterial resistance: Chloramphenicol and Kanamycin, 25 & 50 μg/mL
  Growth temperature: 37°C
  Growth strain: DH5alpha
  Copy number: High Copy
Gene/Insert
  Gene/Insert name: STTM849
  Species: A. thaliana (mustard weed)
  Insert size (bp): 2846
  Promoter: 2x35S
  Cloning method: Restriction Enzyme; 5′ cloning site PacI (not destroyed); 3′ cloning site PacI (not destroyed)
  Sequencing primers: 5′ CACTATCCTTCGCAAGACCCTTCC; 3′ CAACACATGAGCGAAACCCTATAA
Terms and licenses: Academic/Nonprofit Terms; Industry Terms: Not Available to Industry
Depositor comments: The insert within this plasmid contains a 2x35S promoter, STTM, T35S and CmR.
How to cite: pFGC5941-PacI-ath-STTM849 was a gift from Guiliang Tang (Addgene plasmid # 84173 ; http://n2t.net/addgene:84173 ; RRID:Addgene_84173)
