>Addgene plasmid #84173 | pFGC5941-PacI-ath-STTM849 | depositor partial sequence | sequence record 160729 | STTM
TACTACACCAACTGTGTTTAGTTAGTTGTTGTTGTTATGGTCTAATTTAAATATGGTCTAAAGAAGAAGA
ATTACTACACCAACTGTGTTTAGTTA
